>Addgene plasmid #244222 | SM470_EF1A-dEnAsCas12a-T2A-EGFP | addgene full sequence | sequence record 486086 | Addgene NGS Result
GTCGACGGATCGGGAGATCTCCCGATCCCCTATGGTGCACTCTCAGTACAATCTGCTCTGATGCCGCATA
GTTAAGCCAGTATCTGCTCCCTGCTTGTGTGTTGGAGGTCGCTGAGTAGTGCGCGAGCAAAATTTAAGCT
ACAACAAGGCAAGGCTTGACCGACAATTGCATGAAGAATCTGCTTAGGGTTAGGCGTTTTGCGCTGCTTC
GCGATGTACGGGCCAGATATACGCGTTGACATTGATTATTGACTAGTTATTAATAGTAATCAATTACGGG
GTCATTAGTTCATAGCCCATATATGGAGTTCCGCGTTACATAACTTACGGTAAATGGCCCGCCTGGCTGA
CCGCCCAACGACCCCCGCCCATTGACGTCAATAATGACGTATGTTCCCATAGTAACGCCAATAGGGACTT
TCCATTGACGTCAATGGGTGGAGTATTTACGGTAAACTGCCCACTTGGCAGTACATCAAGTGTATCATAT
GCCAAGTACGCCCCCTATTGACGTCAATGACGGTAAATGGCCCGCCTGGCATTATGCCCAGTACATGACC
TTATGGGACTTTCCTACTTGGCAGTACATCTACGTATTAGTCATCGCTATTACCATGGTGATGCGGTTTT
GGCAGTACATCAATGGGCGTGGATAGCGGTTTGACTCACGGGGATTTCCAAGTCTCCACCCCATTGACGT
CAATGGGAGTTTGTTTTGGCACCAAAATCAACGGGACTTTCCAAAATGTCGTAACAACTCCGCCCCATTG
ACGCAAATGGGCGGTAGGCGTGTACGGTGGGAGGTCTATATAAGCAGCGCGTTTTGCCTGTACTGGGTCT
CTCTGGTTAGACCAGATCTGAGCCTGGGAGCTCTCTGGCTAACTAGGGAACCCACTGCTTAAGCCTCAAT
AAAGCTTGCCTTGAGTGCTTCAAGTAGTGTGTGCCCGTCTGTTGTGTGACTCTGGTAACTAGAGATCCCT
CAGACCCTTTTAGTCAGTGTGGAAAATCTCTAGCAGTGGCGCCCGAACAGGGACTTGAAAGCGAAAGGGA
AACCAGAGGAGCTCTCTCGACGCAGGACTCGGCTTGCTGAAGCGCGCACGGCAAGAGGCGAGGGGCGGCG
ACTGGTGAGTACGCCAAAAATTTTGACTAGCGGAGGCTAGAAGGAGAGAGATGGGTGCGAGAGCGTCAGT
ATTAAGCGGGGGAGAATTAGATCGCGATGGGAAAAAATTCGGTTAAGGCCAGGGGGAAAGAAAAAATATA
AATTAAAACATATAGTATGGGCAAGCAGGGAGCTAGAACGATTCGCAGTTAATCCTGGCCTGTTAGAAAC
ATCAGAAGGCTGTAGACAAATACTGGGACAGCTACAACCATCCCTTCAGACAGGATCAGAAGAACTTAGA
TCATTATATAATACAGTAGCAACCCTCTATTGTGTGCATCAAAGGATAGAGATAAAAGACACCAAGGAAG
CTTTAGACAAGATAGAGGAAGAGCAAAACAAAAGTAAGACCACCGCACAGCAAGCGGCCGCTGATCTTCA
GACCTGGAGGAGGAGATATGAGGGACAATTGGAGAAGTGAATTATATAAATATAAAGTAGTAAAAATTGA
ACCATTAGGAGTAGCACCCACCAAGGCAAAGAGAAGAGTGGTGCAGAGAGAAAAAAGAGCAGTGGGAATA
GGAGCTTTGTTCCTTGGGTTCTTGGGAGCAGCAGGAAGCACTATGGGCGCAGCGTCAATGACGCTGACGG
TACAGGCCAGACAATTATTGTCTGGTATAGTGCAGCAGCAGAACAATTTGCTGAGGGCTATTGAGGCGCA
ACAGCATCTGTTGCAACTCACAGTCTGGGGCATCAAGCAGCTCCAGGCAAGAATCCTGGCTGTGGAAAGA
TACCTAAAGGATCAACAGCTCCTGGGGATTTGGGGTTGCTCTGGAAAACTCATTTGCACCACTGCTGTGC
CTTGGAATGCTAGTTGGAGTAATAAATCTCTGGAACAGATTTGGAATCACACGACCTGGATGGAGTGGGA
CAGAGAAATTAACAATTACACAAGCTTAATACACTCCTTAATTGAAGAATCGCAAAACCAGCAAGAAAAG
AATGAACAAGAATTATTGGAATTAGATAAATGGGCAAGTTTGTGGAATTGGTTTAACATAACAAATTGGC
TGTGGTATATAAAATTATTCATAATGATAGTAGGAGGCTTGGTAGGTTTAAGAATAGTTTTTGCTGTACT
TTCTATAGTGAATAGAGTTAGGCAGGGATATTCACCATTATCGTTTCAGACCCACCTCCCAACCCCGAGG
GGACCCGACAGGCCCGAAGGAATAGAAGAAGAAGGTGGAGAGAGAGACAGAGACAGATCCATTCGATTAG
TGAACGGATCGGCACTGCGTGCGCCAATTCTGCAGACAAATGGCAGTATTCATCCACAATTTTAAAAGAA
AAGGGGGGATTGGGGGGTACAGTGCAGGGGAAAGAATAGTAGACATAATAGCAACAGACATACAAACTAA
AGAATTACAAAAACAAATTACAAAAATTCAAAATTTTCGGGTTTATTACAGGGACAGCAGAGATCCAGTT
TGGTTAATTAACCCGTGTCGGCTCCAGATCTGGCCTCCGGGCTCCGGTGCCCGTCAGTGGGCAGAGCGCA
CATCGCCCACAGTCCCCGAGAAGTTGGGGGGAGGGGTCGGCAATTGAACCGGTGCCTAGAGAAGGTGGCG
CGGGGTAAACTGGGAAAGTGATGTCGTGTACTGGCTCCGCCTTTTTCCCGAGGGTGGGGGAGAACCGTAT
ATAAGTGCAGTAGTCGCCGTGAACGTTCTTTTTCGCAACGGGTTTGCCGCCAGAACACAGGTAAGTGCCG
TGTGTGGTTCCCGCGGGCCTGGCCTCTTTACGGGTTATGGCCCTTGCGTGCCTTGAATTACTTCCACCTG
GCTGCAGTACGTGATTCTTGATCCCGAGCTTCGGGTTGGAAGTGGGTGGGAGAGTTCGAGGCCTTGCGCT
TAAGGAGCCCCTTCGCCTCGTGCTTGAGTTGAGGCCTGGCCTGGGCGCTGGGGCCGCCGCGTGCGAATCT
GGTGGCACCTTCGCGCCTGTCTCGCTGCTTTCGATAAGTCTCTAGCCATTTAAAATTTTTGATGACCTGC
TGCGACGCTTTTTTTCTGGCAAGATAGTCTTGTAAATGCGGGCCAAGATCTGCACACTGGTATTTCGGTT
TTTGGGGCCGCGGGCGGCGACGGGGCCCGTGCGTCCCAGCGCACATGTTCGGCGAGGCGGGGCCTGCGAG
CGCGGCCACCGAGAATCGGACGGGGGTAGTCTCAAGCTGGCCGGCCTGCTCTGGTGCCTGGCCTCGCGCC
GCCGTGTATCGCCCCGCCCTGGGCGGCAAGGCTGGCCCGGTCGGCACCAGTTGCGTGAGCGGAAAGATGG
CCGCTTCCCGGCCCTGCTGCAGGGAGCTCAAAATGGAGGACGCGGCGCTCGGGAGAGCGGGCGGGTGAGT
CACCCACACAAAGGAAAAGGGCCTTTCCGTCCTCAGCCGTCGCTTCATGTGACTCCACGGAGTACCGGGC
GCCGTCCAGGCACCTCGATTAGTTCTCGAGCTTTTGGAGTACGTCGTCTTTAGGTTGGGGGGAGGGGTTT
TATGCGATGGAGTTTCCCCACACTGAGTGGGTGGAGACTGAAGTTAGGCCAGCTTGGCACTTGATGTAAT
TCTCCTTGGAATTTGCCCTTTTTGAGTTTGGATCTTGGTTCATTCTCAAGCCTCAGACAGTGGTTCAAAG
TTTTTTTCTTCCATTTCAGGTGTCGTGAGCTTCTAGAGCCACCATGACACAGTTCGAGGGCTTTACCAAC
CTGTATCAGGTGAGCAAGACACTGCGGTTTGAGCTGATCCCACAGGGCAAGACCCTGAAGCACATCCAGG
AGCAGGGCTTCATCGAGGAGGACAAGGCCCGCAATGATCACTACAAGGAGCTGAAGCCCATCATCGATCG
GATCTACAAGACCTATGCCGACCAGTGCCTGCAGCTGGTGCAGCTGGATTGGGAGAACCTGAGCGCCGCC
ATCGACTCCTATAGAAAGGAGAAAACCGAGGAGACAAGGAACGCCCTGATCGAGGAGCAGGCCACATATC
GCAATGCCATCCACGACTACTTCATCGGCCGGACAGACAACCTGACCGATGCCATCAATAAGAGACACGC
CGAGATCTACAAGGGCCTGTTCAAGGCCGAGCTGTTTAATGGCAAGGTGCTGAAGCAGCTGGGCACCGTG
ACCACAACCGAGCACGAGAACGCCCTGCTGCGGAGCTTCGACAAGTTTACAACCTACTTCTCCGGCTTTT
ATAGAAACAGGAAGAACGTGTTCAGCGCCGAGGATATCAGCACAGCCATCCCACACCGCATCGTGCAGGA
CAACTTCCCCAAGTTTAAGGAGAATTGTCACATCTTCACACGCCTGATCACCGCCGTGCCCAGCCTGCGG
GAGCACTTTGAGAACGTGAAGAAGGCCATCGGCATCTTCGTGAGCACCTCCATCGAGGAGGTGTTTTCCT
TCCCTTTTTATAACCAGCTGCTGACACAGACCCAGATCGACCTGTATAACCAGCTGCTGGGAGGAATCTC
TCGGGAGGCAGGCACCGAGAAGATCAAGGGCCTGAACGAGGTGCTGAATCTGGCCATCCAGAAGAATGAT
GAGACAGCCCACATCATCGCCTCCCTGCCACACAGATTCATCCCCCTGTTTAAGCAGATCCTGTCCGATA
GGAACACCCTGTCTTTCATCCTGGAGGAGTTTAAGAGCGACGAGGAAGTGATCCAGTCCTTCTGCAAGTA
CAAGACACTGCTGAGAAACGAGAACGTGCTGGAGACAGCCGAGGCCCTGTTTAACGAGCTGAACAGCATC
GACCTGACACACATCTTCATCAGCCACAAGAAGCTGGAGACAATCAGCAGCGCCCTGTGCGACCACTGGG
ATACACTGAGGAATGCCCTGTATGAGCGGAGAATCTCCGAGCTGACAGGCAAGATCACCAAGTCTGCCAA
GGAGAAGGTGCAGCGCAGCCTGAAGCACGAGGATATCAACCTGCAGGAGATCATCTCTGCCGCAGGCAAG
GAGCTGAGCGAGGCCTTCAAGCAGAAAACCAGCGAGATCCTGTCCCACGCACACGCCGCCCTGGATCAGC
CACTGCCTACAACCCTGAAGAAGCAGGAGGAGAAGGAGATCCTGAAGTCTCAGCTGGACAGCCTGCTGGG
CCTGTACCACCTGCTGGACTGGTTTGCCGTGGATGAGTCCAACGAGGTGGACCCCGAGTTCTCTGCCCGG
CTGACCGGCATCAAGCTGGAGATGGAGCCTTCTCTGAGCTTCTACAACAAGGCCAGAAATTATGCCACCA
AGAAGCCCTACTCCGTGGAGAAGTTCAAGCTGAACTTTCAGATGCCTACACTGGCCAGAGGCTGGGACGT
GAATAGAGAGAAGAACAATGGCGCCATCCTGTTTGTGAAGAACGGCCTGTACTATCTGGGCATCATGCCA
AAGCAGAAGGGCAGGTATAAGGCCCTGAGCTTCGAGCCCACAGAGAAAACCAGCGAGGGCTTTGATAAGA
TGTACTATGACTACTTCCCTGATGCCGCCAAGATGATCCCAAAGTGCAGCACCCAGCTGAAGGCCGTGAC
AGCCCACTTTCAGACCCACACAACCCCCATCCTGCTGTCCAACAATTTCATCGAGCCTCTGGAGATCACA
AAGGAGATCTACGACCTGAACAATCCTGAGAAGGAGCCAAAGAAGTTTCAGACAGCCTACGCCAAGAAAA
CCGGCGACCAGAAGGGCTACAGAGAGGCCCTGTGCAAGTGGATCGACTTCACAAGGGATTTTCTGTCCAA
GTATACCAAGACAACCTCTATCGATCTGTCTAGCCTGCGGCCATCCTCTCAGTATAAGGACCTGGGCGAG
TACTATGCCGAGCTGAATCCCCTGCTGTACCACATCAGCTTCCAGAGAATCGCCGAGAAGGAGATCATGG
ATGCCGTGGAGACAGGCAAGCTGTACCTGTTCCAGATCTATAACAAGGACTTTGCCAAGGGCCACCACGG
CAAGCCTAATCTGCACACACTGTATTGGACCGGCCTGTTTTCTCCAGAGAACCTGGCCAAGACAAGCATC
AAGCTGAATGGCCAGGCCGAGCTGTTCTACCGCCCTAAGTCCAGGATGAAGAGGATGGCACACCGGCTGG
GAGAGAAGATGCTGAACAAGAAGCTGAAGGATCAGAAAACCCCAATCCCCGACACCCTGTACCAGGAGCT
GTACGACTATGTGAATCACAGACTGTCCCACGACCTGTCTGATGAGGCCAGGGCCCTGCTGCCCAACGTG
ATCACCAAGGAGGTGTCTCACGAGATCATCAAGGATAGGCGCTTTACCAGCGACAAGTTCTTTTTCCACG
TGCCTATCACACTGAACTATCAGGCCGCCAATTCCCCATCTAAGTTCAACCAGAGGGTGAATGCCTACCT
GAAGGAGCACCCCGAGACACCTATCATCGGCATCGCCCGGGGCGAGAGAAACCTGATCTATATCACAGTG
ATCGACTCCACCGGCAAGATCCTGGAGCAGCGGAGCCTGAACACCATCCAGCAGTTTGATTACCAGAAGA
AGCTGGACAACAGGGAGAAGGAGAGGGTGGCAGCAAGGCAGGCCTGGTCTGTGGTGGGCACAATCAAGGA
TCTGAAGCAGGGCTATCTGAGCCAGGTCATCCACGAGATCGTGGACCTGATGATCCACTACCAGGCCGTG
GTGGTGCTGGAGAACCTGAATTTCGGCTTTAAGAGCAAGAGGACCGGCATCGCCGAGAAGGCCGTGTACC
AGCAGTTCGAGAAGATGCTGATCGATAAGCTGAATTGCCTGGTGCTGAAGGACTATCCAGCAGAGAAAGT
GGGAGGCGTGCTGAACCCATACCAGCTGACAGACCAGTTCACCTCCTTTGCCAAGATGGGCACCCAGTCT
GGCTTCCTGTTTTACGTGCCTGCCCCATATACATCTAAGATCGATCCCCTGACCGGCTTCGTGGACCCCT
TCGTGTGGAAAACCATCAAGAATCACGAGAGCCGCAAGCACTTCCTGGAGGGCTTCGACTTTCTGCACTA
CGACGTGAAAACCGGCGACTTCATCCTGCACTTTAAGATGAACAGAAATCTGTCCTTCCAGAGGGGCCTG
CCCGGCTTTATGCCTGCATGGGATATCGTGTTCGAGAAGAACGAGACACAGTTTGACGCCAAGGGCACCC
CTTTCATCGCCGGCAAGAGAATCGTGCCAGTGATCGAGAATCACAGATTCACCGGCAGATACCGGGACCT
GTATCCTGCCAACGAGCTGATCGCCCTGCTGGAGGAGAAGGGCATCGTGTTCAGGGATGGCTCCAACATC
CTGCCAAAGCTGCTGGAGAATGACGATTCTCACGCCATCGACACGATGGTGGCCCTGATCCGCAGCGTGC
TGCAGATGCGGAACTCCAATGCCGCCACAGGCGAGGACTATATCAACAGCCCCGTGCGCGATCTGAATGG
CGTGTGCTTCGACTCCCGGTTTCAGAACCCAGAGTGGCCAATGGACGCCGATGCCAATGGCGCCTACCAC
ATCGCCCTGAAGGGCCAGCTGCTGCTGAATCACCTGAAGGAGAGCAAGGATCTGAAGCTGCAGAACGGCA
TCTCCAATCAGGACTGGCTGGCCTACATCCAGGAGCTGCGCAACGGATCCTATCCCTATGACGTGCCCGA
TTATGCCAGCCTGGGCAGCGGCTCCCCTGCTGCCAAACGCGTTAAACTAGACGAAGATCCTGCCGCGAAG
CGCGTGAAACTGGACGCTAGCGAGGGCAGAGGAAGTCTTCTAACATGCGGTGACGTGGAGGAGAATCCCG
GCCCTGGTACCGTGAGCAAGGGCGAGGAGCTGTTCACCGGGGTGGTGCCCATCCTGGTCGAGCTGGACGG
CGACGTAAACGGCCACAAGTTCAGCGTGTCCGGCGAGGGCGAGGGCGATGCCACCTACGGCAAGCTGACC
CTGAAGTTCATCTGCACCACCGGCAAGCTGCCCGTGCCCTGGCCCACCCTCGTGACCACCCTGACCTACG
GCGTGCAGTGCTTCAGCCGCTACCCCGACCACATGAAGCAGCACGACTTCTTCAAGTCCGCCATGCCCGA
AGGCTACGTCCAGGAGCGCACCATCTTCTTCAAGGACGACGGCAACTACAAGACCCGCGCCGAGGTGAAG
TTCGAGGGCGACACCCTGGTGAACCGCATCGAGCTGAAGGGCATCGACTTCAAGGAGGACGGCAACATCC
TGGGGCACAAGCTGGAGTACAACTACAACAGCCACAACGTCTATATCATGGCCGACAAGCAGAAGAACGG
CATCAAGGTGAACTTCAAGATCCGCCACAACATCGAGGACGGCAGCGTGCAGCTCGCCGACCACTACCAG
CAGAACACCCCCATCGGCGACGGCCCCGTGCTGCTGCCCGACAACCACTACCTGAGCACCCAGTCCGCCC
TGAGCAAAGACCCCAACGAGAAGCGCGATCACATGGTCCTGCTGGAGTTCGTGACCGCCGCCGGGATCAC
TCTCGGCATGGACGAGCTGTACAAGACCGGTTGAGAATTCGATATCAAGCTTATCGATAATCAACCTCTG
GATTACAAAATTTGTGAAAGATTGACTGGTATTCTTAACTATGTTGCTCCTTTTACGCTATGTGGATACG
CTGCTTTAATGCCTTTGTATCATGCTATTGCTTCCCGTATGGCTTTCATTTTCTCCTCCTTGTATAAATC
CTGGTTGCTGTCTCTTTATGAGGAGTTGTGGCCCGTTGTCAGGCAACGTGGCGTGGTGTGCACTGTGTTT
GCTGACGCAACCCCCACTGGTTGGGGCATTGCCACCACCTGTCAGCTCCTTTCCGGGACTTTCGCTTTCC
CCCTCCCTATTGCCACGGCGGAACTCATCGCCGCCTGCCTTGCCCGCTGCTGGACAGGGGCTCGGCTGTT
GGGCACTGACAATTCCGTGGTGTTGTCGGGGAAATCATCGTCCTTTCCTTGGCTGCTCGCCTGTGTTGCC
ACCTGGATTCTGCGCGGGACGTCCTTCTGCTACGTCCCTTCGGCCCTCAATCCAGCGGACCTTCCTTCCC
GCGGCCTGCTGCCGGCTCTGCGGCCTCTTCCGCGTCTTCGCCTTCGCCCTCAGACGAGTCGGATCTCCCT
TTGGGCCGCCTCCCCGCATCGATACCGTCGACCTCGAGACCTAGAAAAACATGGAGCAATCACAAGTAGC
AATACAGCAGCTACCAATGCTGATTGTGCCTGGCTAGAAGCACAAGAGGAGGAGGAGGTGGGTTTTCCAG
TCACACCTCAGGTACCTTTAAGACCAATGACTTACAAGGCAGCTGTAGATCTTAGCCACTTTTTAAAAGA
AAAGGGGGGACTGGAAGGGCTAATTCACTCCCAACGAAGACAAGATATCCTTGATCTGTGGATCTACCAC
ACACAAGGCTACTTCCCTGATTGGCAGAACTACACACCAGGGCCAGGGATCAGATATCCACTGACCTTTG
GATGGTGCTACAAGCTAGTACCAGTTGAGCAAGAGAAGGTAGAAGAAGCCAATGAAGGAGAGAACACCCG
CTTGTTACACCCTGTGAGCCTGCATGGGATGGATGACCCGGAGAGAGAAGTATTAGAGTGGAGGTTTGAC
AGCCGCCTAGCATTTCATCACATGGCCCGAGAGCTGCATCCGGACTGTACTGGGTCTCTCTGGTTAGACC
AGATCTGAGCCTGGGAGCTCTCTGGCTAACTAGGGAACCCACTGCTTAAGCCTCAATAAAGCTTGCCTTG
AGTGCTTCAAGTAGTGTGTGCCCGTCTGTTGTGTGACTCTGGTAACTAGAGATCCCTCAGACCCTTTTAG
TCAGTGTGGAAAATCTCTAGCAGGGCCCGTTTAAACCCGCTGATCAGCCTCGACTGTGCCTTCTAGTTGC
CAGCCATCTGTTGTTTGCCCCTCCCCCGTGCCTTCCTTGACCCTGGAAGGTGCCACTCCCACTGTCCTTT
CCTAATAAAATGAGGAAATTGCATCGCATTGTCTGAGTAGGTGTCATTCTATTCTGGGGGGTGGGGTGGG
GCAGGACAGCAAGGGGGAGGATTGGGAAGACAATAGCAGGCATGCTGGGGATGCGGTGGGCTCTATGGCT
TCTGAGGCGGAAAGAACCAGCTGGGGCTCTAGGGGGTATCCCC
[124 nt withheld, positions 10264-10387]
C
[91 nt withheld, positions 10389-10479]
A
[49 nt withheld, positions 10481-10529]
CCTTTGACGTTGGAGTCCACGTTCTTT
[37 nt withheld, positions 10557-10593]
ACCCTATCTCGGTCTATTCTTTTGATTTATAAGGGATTTTGCCGATTTCGGCCTATTGGTTAAAAAATGA
GCTGATTTAACAAAAATTTAACGCGAATTAATTCTGTGGAATGTGTGTCAGTTAGGGTGTGGAAAGTCCC
CAGGCTCCCCAGCAGGCAGAAGTATGCAAAGCATGCATCTCAATTAGTCAGCAACCAGGTGTGGAAAGTC
CCCAGGCTCCCCAGCAGGCAGAAGTATGCAAAGCATGCATCTCAATTAGTCAGCAACCATAGTCCCGCCC
CTAACTCCGCCCATCCCGCCCCTAACTCCGCCCAGTTCCGCCCATTCTCCGCCCCATGGCTGACTAATTT
TTTTTATTTATGCAGAGGCCGAGGCCGCCTCTGCCTCTGAGCTATTCCAGAAGTAGTGAGGAGGCTTTTT
TGGAGGCCTAGGCTTTTGCAAAAAGCTCCCGGGAGCTTGTATATCCATTTTCGGATCTGATCAGCACGTG
TTGACAATTAATCATCGGCATAGTATATCGGCATAGTATAATACGACAAGGTGAGGAACTAAACCATGGC
CAAGTTGACCAGTGCCGTTCCGGTGCTCACCGCGCGCGACGTCGCCGGAGCGGTCGAGTTCTGGACCGAC
CGGCTCGGGTTCTCCCGGGACTTCGTGGAGGACGACTTCGCCGGTGTGGTCCGGGACGACGTGACCCTGT
TCATCAGCGCGGTCCAGGACCAGGTGGTGCCGGACAACACCCTGGCCTGGGTGTGGGTGCGCGGCCTGGA
CGAGCTGTACGCCGAGTGGTCGGAGGTCGTGTCCACGAACTTCCGGGACGCCTCCGGGCCGGCCATGACC
GAGATCGGCGAGCAGCCGTGGGGGCGGGAGTTCGCCCTGCGCGACCCGGCCGGCAACTGCGTGCACTTCG
TGGCCGAGGAGCAGGACTGACACGTGCTACGAGATTTCGATTCCACCGCCGCCTTCTATGAAAGGTTGGG
CTTCGGAATCGTTTTCCGGGACGCCGGCTGGATGATCCTCCAGCGCGGGGATCTCATGCTGGAGTTCTTC
GCCCACCCCAACTTGTTTATTGCAGCTTATAATGGTTACAAATAAAGCAATAGCATCACAAATTTCACAA
ATAAAGCATTTTTTTCACTGCATTCTAGTTGTGGTTTGTCCAAACTCATCAATGTATCTTATCATGTCTG
TATACCGTCGACCTCTAGCTAGAGCTTGGCGTAATCATGGTCATAGCTGTTTCCTGTGTGAAATTGTTAT
CCGCTCACAATTCCACACAACATACGAGCCGGAAGCATAAAGTGTAAAGCCTGGGGTGCCTAATGAGTGA
GCTAACTCACATTAATTGCGTTGCGCTCACTGCCCGCTTTCCAGTCGGGAAACCTGTCGTGCCAGCTGCA
TTAATGAATCGGCCAACGCGCGGGGAGAGGCGGTTTGCGTATTGGGCGCTCTTCCGCTTCCTCGCTCACT
GACTCGCTGCGCTCGGTCGTTCGGCTGCGGCGAGCGGTATCAGCTCACTCAAAGGCGGTAATACGGTTAT
CCACAGAATCAGGGGATAACGCAGGAAAGAACATGTGAGCAAAAGGCCAGCAAAAGGCCAGGAACCGTAA
AAAGGCCGCGTTGCTGGCGTTTTTCCATAGGCTCCGCCCCCCTGACGAGCATCACAAAAATCGACGCTCA
AGTCAGAGGTGGCGAAACCCGACAGGACTATAAAGATACCAGGCGTTTCCCCCTGGAAGCTCCCTCGTGC
GCTCTCCTGTTCCGACCCTGCCGCTTACCGGATACCTGTCCGCCTTTCTCCCTTCGGGAAGCGTGGCGCT
TTCTCATAGCTCACGCTGTAGGTATCTCAGTTCGGTGTAGGTCGTTCGCTCCAAGCTGGGCTGTGTGCAC
GAACCCCCCGTTCAGCCCGACCGCTGCGCCTTATCCGGTAACTATCGTCTTGAGTCCAACCCGGTAAGAC
ACGACTTATCGCCACTGGCAGCAGCCACTGGTAACAGGATTAGCAGAGCGAGGTATGTAGGCGGTGCTAC
AGAGTTCTTGAAGTGGTGGCCTAACTACGGCTACACTAGAAGAACAGTATTTGGTATCTGCGCTCTGCTG
AAGCCAGTTACCTTCGGAAAAAGAGTTGGTAGCTCTTGATCCGGCAAACAAACCACCGCTGGTAGCGGTG
GTTTTTTTGTTTGCAAGCAGCAGATTACGCGCAGAAAAAAAGGATCTCAAGAAGATCCTTTGATCTTTTC
TACGGGGTCTGACGCTCAGTGGAACGAAAACTCACGTTAAGGGATTTTGGTCATGAGATTATCAAAAAGG
ATCTTCACCTAGATCCTTTTAAATTAAAAATGAAGTTTTAAATCAATCTAAAGTATATATGAGTAAACTT
GGTCTGACAGTTACCAATGCTTAATCAGTGAGGCACCTATCTCAGCGATCTGTCTATTTCGTTCATCCAT
AGTTGCCTGACTCCCCGTCGTGTAGATAACTACGATACGGGAGGGCTTACCATCTGGCCCCAGTGCTGCA
ATGATACCGCGAGACCCACGCTCACCGGCTCCAGATTTATCAGCAATAAACCAGCCAGCCGGAAGGGCCG
AGCGCAGAAGTGGTCCTGCAACTTTATCCGCCTCCATCCAGTCTATTAATTGTTGCCGGGAAGCTAGAGT
AAGTAGTTCGCCAGTTAATAGTTTGCGCAACGTTGTTGCCATTGCTACAGGCATCGTGGTGTCACGCTCG
TCGTTTGGTATGGCTTCATTCAGCTCCGGTTCCCAACGATCAAGGCGAGTTACATGATCCCCCATGTTGT
GCAAAAAAGCGGTTAGCTCCTTCGGTCCTCCGATCGTTGTCAGAAGTAAGTTGGCCGCAGTGTTATCACT
CATGGTTATGGCAGCACTGCATAATTCTCTTACTGTCATGCCATCCGTAAGATGCTTTTCTGTGACTGGT
GAGTACTCAACCAAGTCATTCTGAGAATAGTGTATGCGGCGACCGAGTTGCTCTTGCCCGGCGTCAATAC
GGGATAATACCGCGCCACATAGCAGAACTTTAAAAGTGCTCATCATTGGAAAACGTTCTTCGGGGCGAAA
ACTCTCAAGGATCTTACCGCTGTTGAGATCCAGTTCGATGTAACCCACTCGTGCACCCAACTGATCTTCA
GCATCTTTTACTTTCACCAGCGTTTCTGGGTGAGCAAAAACAGGAAGGCAAAATGCCGCAAAAAAGGGAA
TAAGGGCGACACGGAAATGTTGAATACTCATACTCTTCCTTTTTCAATATTATTGAAGCATTTATCAGGG
TTATTGTCTCATGAGCGGATACATATTTGAATGTATTTAGAAAAATAAACAAATAGGGGTTCCGCGCACA
TTTCCCCGAAAAGTGCCACCTGAC
Features (pLannotate 1.2.2; 31 found; start..end, strand, type, name):
     31..83      -  misc_feature   bom (fragment): basis of mobility region from pBR322
    238..617     +  enhancer       CMV enhancer: human cytomegalovirus immediate early enhancer
    618..817     +  promoter       CMV promoter: human cytomegalovirus (CMV) immediate early promoter
    835..1015    +  LTR            5' LTR (truncated): truncated 5' long terminal repeat (LTR) from HIV-1
   1062..1187    +  misc_feature   HIV-1 Ψ: packaging signal of human immunodeficiency virus type 1
   1171..1534    +  CDS            HIV-1 gag (fragment): gag protein from human immunodeficiency virus 1; gag
   1680..1913    +  misc_feature   RRE: The Rev response element (RRE) of HIV-1 allows for Rev-dependent mRNA export from the nucleus to the cytoplasm.
   2290..2390    +  CDS            Rev (fragment): human immunodeficiency virus 1 (HIV-1) Rev protein; rev; enhances nuclear export of unspliced and incompletely spliced viral mRNAs
   2440..2557    +  misc_feature   cPPT/CTS: central polypurine tract and central termination sequence of HIV-1
   2630..3808    +  promoter       EF-1α promoter: strong constitutive promoter for human elongation factor EF-1α
   3824..7744    +  CDS            AsCpf1: CRISPR-associated protein from Acidaminococcus sp. BV3L6 (Zetsche et al., 2015)
   7922..8635    +  CDS            EGFP: EGFP is a basic (constitutively fluorescent) green fluorescent protein published in 1996, derived from Aequorea victoria. It is reported to be a rapidly-maturing weak dimer with moderate acid sensitivity.
   8645..8669    +  misc_feature   MCS (fragment): pBluescript multiple cloning site
   8669..9257    +  misc_feature   WPRE: woodchuck hepatitis virus posttranscriptional regulatory element
   9194..9775    +  CDS            nef (fragment): NEF_HV1H2 - Experimental evidence at protein level: Swiss-Prot protein existence level 1. Extracellular Nef protein targets CD4(+) T-lymphocytes for apoptosis by interacting with CXCR4 surface receptors. From Human immunodeficiency virus type 1 group M subtype B (isolate HXB2) (HIV-1).
   9782..9962    +  LTR            5' LTR (truncated): truncated 5' long terminal repeat (LTR) from HIV-1
   9994..10218   +  polyA_signal   bGH poly(A) signal: bovine growth hormone polyadenylation signal
  10222..10243   +  promoter       SV40 promoter (fragment): SV40 enhancer and early promoter
  10264..10692   +  rep_origin     f1 ori (sequence partly withheld): f1 bacteriophage origin of replication; arrow indicates direction of (+) strand synthesis
  10706..11035   +  promoter       SV40 promoter: SV40 enhancer and early promoter
  11083..11130   +  promoter       EM7 promoter: synthetic bacterial promoter&nbsp
  11149..11523   +  CDS            BleoR: antibiotic-binding protein; Sh ble from Streptoalloteichus hindustanus; confers resistance to bleomycin, phleomycin, and Zeocin™
  11533..11658   +  CDS            ble (fragment): BLE_KLEPN - Experimental evidence at protein level: Swiss-Prot protein existence level 1. Binding protein with a strong affinity to the bleomycin family of antibiotics. Binds to CL990; an antimitotic-antibiotic compound. From Klebsiella pneumoniae.
  11653..11774   +  polyA_signal   SV40 poly(A) signal: SV40 polyadenylation signal
  11845..11867   -  protein_bind   lac operator (fragment): The lac repressor binds to the lac operator to inhibit transcription in E. coli. This inhibition can be relieved by adding lactose or isopropyl-β-D-thiogalactopyranoside (IPTG). lac repressor encoded by lacI
  11871..11901   -  promoter       lac promoter: promoter for the E. coli lac operon
  11916..11937   -  protein_bind   CAP binding site: CAP binding activates transcription in the presence of cAMP. E. coli catabolite activator protein
  11950..12042   -  CDS            lacI (fragment): lac repressor; lacI; The lac repressor binds to the lac operator to inhibit transcription in E. coli. This inhibition can be relieved by adding lactose or isopropyl-β-D-thiogalactopyranoside (IPTG).
  12225..12813   -  rep_origin     ori: high-copy-number ColE1/pMB1/pBR322/pUC origin of replication
  12984..13844   -  CDS            AmpR: β-lactamase; bla; confers resistance to ampicillin, carbenicillin, and related antibiotics
  13845..13949   -  promoter       AmpR promoter: bla
