[The description below was written by a language model from this plasmid's Addgene catalogue record and pLannotate feature annotations shown in this document.]
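Description:
SM470_EF1A-dEnAsCas12a-T2A-EGFP is a lentiviral transfer plasmid built on the pFUGW backbone for mammalian expression of a nuclease-inactive, enhanced Acidaminococcus Cas12a. It is maintained in E. coli through a high-copy ColE1/pUC-type origin with ampicillin resistance, and the roughly 14 kb sequence also carries an f1 origin. Outside the viral region there is an SV40/EM7-driven bleomycin/Zeocin resistance cassette with an SV40 polyadenylation signal. The viral portion has the usual later-generation layout. A CMV enhancer/promoter is fused to a truncated HIV-1 5' LTR to drive genomic RNA production in packaging cells, and it is followed by the Ψ packaging signal with a partial gag sequence, the Rev response element and the cPPT/CTS. Downstream of the payload lie a WPRE to boost transcript expression, a second truncated LTR and a bGH polyadenylation signal.

The payload is transcribed from the human EF-1α promoter, a strong constitutive promoter. It encodes AsCas12a (annotated as AsCpf1) carrying E174R, S542R and K548R, the substitutions recorded for the "En" enhanced variant, together with D908A, the substitution recorded for the catalytically dead form. The resulting protein is expected to bind DNA under crRNA guidance without cutting it. The construct name indicates a T2A self-cleaving peptide linking this reading frame to EGFP. The T2A itself is not annotated in the feature table, but a gap between the two coding sequences could accommodate it and any unannotated tags or localisation signals. EGFP therefore reports expression and allows transduced or transfected cells to be identified or sorted by fluorescence. No crRNA expression cassette is annotated, so guides would have to be supplied separately. The associated publication concerns multiplexed CRISPR interference screening with dCas12a variants, where this construct provides a dCas12a expression vector.
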