Addgene plasmid #244222: SM470_EF1A-dEnAsCas12a-T2A-EGFP
Purpose: Mammalian expression of dEnAsCas12a with EGFP selectable marker
Depositing lab: Tim Reddy. Depositing organization: Duke University. Publication: dHyperCas12a enables multiplexed CRISPRi screens. Melore SM, McRoberts Amador CD, Hamilton MC, Gersbach CA, Reddy TE. Nat Commun. 2026 Feb 12. doi: 10.1038/s41467-026-69090-z. PubMed 41673027.
Backbone
  Vector backbone: pFUGW
  Vector type: Mammalian Expression, Lentiviral, CRISPR
Growth in bacteria
  Bacterial resistance: Ampicillin, 100 μg/mL
  Growth temperature: 30°C
  Growth strain: NEB Stable
  Copy number: High Copy
Gene/Insert
  Gene/Insert name: dEnAsCas12a
  Species: Synthetic
  Mutation: dEnAsCas12a: E174R, S542R, K548R, and D908A
  Cloning method: Gibson Cloning
Terms and licenses: Academic/Nonprofit Terms; Industry Terms: Not Available to Industry
Depositor comments: Please visit https://doi.org/10.1101/2024.07.08.602263 for bioRxiv preprint.
How to cite: SM470_EF1A-dEnAsCas12a-T2A-EGFP was a gift from Tim Reddy (Addgene plasmid # 244222 ; http://n2t.net/addgene:244222 ; RRID:Addgene_244222)
